>Addgene plasmid #92222 | pBEST-p70b-UTR1-deGFP-6xHis-T500 | addgene full sequence | sequence record 197041 | Addgene NGS Result
AGAAGACCTGACCGCCGCAGAGTGGATGTTTGACATGGTGAAGACTATCGCACCATCAGCCAGAAAACCG
AATTTTGCTGGGTGGGCTAACGATATCCGCCTGATGCGTGAACGTGACGGACGTAACCACCGCGACATGT
GTGTGCTGTTCCGCTGGGCATGCTGAGCTAACACCGTGCGTGTAGACAATTTTACCTCTGGCGGTGATAA
TGGTTGCAGCTAGCAATAATTTTGTTTAACTTTAAGAAGGAGATATACCATGGAGCTTTTCACTGGCGTT
GTTCCCATCCTGGTCGAGCTGGACGGCGACGTAAACGGCCACAAGTTCAGCGTGTCCGGCGAGGGCGAGG
GCGATGCCACCTACGGCAAGCTGACCCTGAAGTTCATCTGCACCACCGGCAAGCTGCCCGTGCCCTGGCC
CACCCTCGTGACCACCCTGACCTACGGCGTGCAGTGCTTCAGCCGCTACCCCGACCACATGAAGCAGCAC
GACTTCTTCAAGTCCGCCATGCCCGAAGGCTACGTCCAGGAGCGCACCATCTTCTTCAAGGACGACGGCA
ACTACAAGACCCGCGCCGAGGTGAAGTTCGAGGGCGACACCCTGGTGAACCGCATCGAGCTGAAGGGCAT
CGACTTCAAGGAGGACGGCAACATCCTGGGGCACAAGCTGGAGTACAACTACAACAGCCACAACGTCTAT
ATCATGGCCGACAAGCAGAAGAACGGCATCAAGGTGAACTTCAAGATCCGCCACAACATCGAGGACGGCA
GCGTGCAGCTCGCCGACCACTACCAGCAGAACACCCCCATCGGCGACGGCCCCGTGCTGCTGCCCGACAA
CCACTACCTGAGCACCCAGTCCGCCCTGAGCAAAGACCCCAACGAGAAGCGCGATCACATGGTCCTGCTG
GAGTTCGTGACCGCCGCCGGGATCTCTAGAGTGCACCACCACCACCATCACGTGTAACTCGAGCAAAGCC
CGCCGAAAGGCGGGCTTTTCTGTGTCGACCGATGCCCTTGAGAGCCTTCAACCCAGTCAGCTCCTTCCGG
TGGGCGCGGGGCATGACTATCGTCGCCGCACTTATGACTGTCTTCTTTATCATGCAACTCGTAGGACAGG
TGCCGGCAGCGCTCTTCCGCTTCCTCGCTCACTGACTCGCTGCGCTCGGTCGTTCGGCTGTGGCGAGCGG
TATCAGCTCACTCAAAGGCGGTAATACGGTTATCCACAGAATCAGGGGATAACGCAGGAAAGAACATGTG
AGCAAAAGGCCAGCAAAAGGCCAGGAACCGTAAAAAGGCCGCGTTGCTGGCGTTTTTCCATAGGCTCCGC
CCCCCTGACGAGCATCACAAAAATCGACGCTCAAGTCAGAGGTGGCGAAACCCGACAGGACTATAAAGAT
ACCAGGCGTTTCCCCCTGGAAGCTCCCTCGTGCGCTCTCCTGTTCCGACCCTGCCGCTTACCGGATACCT
GTCCGCCTTTCTCCCTTCGGGAAGCGTGGCGCTTTCTCATAGCTCACGCTGTAGGTATCTCAGTTCGGTG
TAGGTCGTTCGCTCCAAGCTGGGCTGTGTGCACGAACCCCCCGTTCAGCCCGACCGCTGCGCCTTATCCG
GTAACTATCGTCTTGAGTCCAACCCGGTAAGACACGACTTATCGCCACTGGCAGCAGCCACTGGTAACAG
GATTAGCAGAGCGAGGTATGTAGGCGGTGCTACAGAGTTCTTGAAGTGGTGGCCTAACTACGGCTACACT
AGAAGAACAGTATTTGGTATCTGCGCTCTGCTGAAGCCAGTTACCTTCGGAAAAAGAGTTGGTAGCTCTT
GATCCGGCAAACAAACCACCGCTGGTAGCGGTGGTTTTTTTGTTTGCAAGCAGCAGATTACGCGCAGAAA
AAAAGGATCTCAAGAAGATCCTTTGATCTTTTCTACGGGGTCTGACGCTCAGTGGAACGAAAACTCACGT
TAAGGGATTTTGGTCATGAGATTATCAAAAAGGATCTTCACCTAGATCCTTTTAAATTAAAAATGAAGTT
TTAAATCAATCTAAAGTATATATGAGTAAACTTGGTCTGACAGTTACCAATGCTTAATCAGTGAGGCACC
TATCTCAGCGATCTGTCTATTTCGTTCATCCATAGTTGCCTGACTCCCCGTCGTGTAGATAACTACGATA
CGGGAGGGCTTACCATCTGGCCCCAGTGCTGCAATGATACCGCGAGACCCACGCTCACCGGCTCCAGATT
TATCAGCAATAAACCAGCCAGCCGGAAGGGCCGAGCGCAGAAGTGGTCCTGCAACTTTATCCGCCTCCAT
CCAGTCTATTAATTGTTGCCGGGAAGCTAGAGTAAGTAGTTCGCCAGTTAATAGTTTGCGCAACGTTGTT
GCCATTGCTACAGGCATCGTGGTGTCACGCTCGTCGTTTGGTATGGCTTCATTCAGCTCCGGTTCCCAAC
GATCAAGGCGAGTTACATGATCCCCCATGTTGTGCAAAAAAGCGGTTAGCTCCTTCGGTCCTCCGATCGT
TGTCAGAAGTAAGTTGGCCGCAGTGTTATCACTCATGGTTATGGCAGCACTGCATAATTCTCTTACTGTC
ATGCCATCCGTAAGATGCTTTTCTGTGACTGGTGAGTACTCAACCAAGTCATTCTGAGAATAGTGTATGC
GGCGACCGAGTTGCTCTTGCCCGGCGTCAACACGGGATAATACCGCGCCACATAGCAGAACTTTAAAAGT
GCTCATCATTGGAAAACGTTCTTCGGGGCGAAAACTCTCAAGGATCTTACCGCTGTTGAGATCCAGTTCG
ATGTAACCCACTCGTGCACCCAACTGATCTTCAGCATCTTTTACTTTCACCAGCGTTTCTGGGTGAGCAA
AAACAGGAAGGCAAAATGCCGCAAAAAAGGGAATAAGGGCGACACGGAAATGTTGAATACTCATACTCTT
CCTTTTTCAATATTATTGAAGCATTTATCAGGGTTATTGTCTCATGAGCGGATACATATTTGAATGTATT
TAGAAAAATAAACAAATAGGGGTTCCGCGCACATTTCCCCGAAAAGTGCCACCTGACGTCTAAGAAACCA
TTATTATCATGACATTAACCTATAAAAATAGGCGTATCACGAGGCCCTTTCGTCTTCAAGAATTCTGGCG
AATCCTCTGACCAGCCAGAAAACGACCTTTCTGTGGTGAAACCGGATGCTGCAATTCAGAGCGCCAGCAA
GTGGGGGACAGC
Features (pLannotate 1.2.2; 7 found; start..end, strand, type, name):
    231..253     +  RBS            RBS: efficient ribosome binding site from bacteriophage T7 gene 10 (Olins and Rangwala, 1989)
    263..934     +  CDS            (3-F)Tyr-EGFP: (3-F)Tyr-EGFP is a basic (constitutively fluorescent) green fluorescent protein published in 2004, derived from Aequorea victoria.
   1004..1135    +  CDS            TcR (fragment): tetracycline efflux protein; tet; confers resistance to tetracycline
   1315..1903    -  rep_origin     ori: high-copy-number ColE1/pMB1/pBR322/pUC origin of replication
   2074..2934    -  CDS            AmpR: β-lactamase; bla; confers resistance to ampicillin, carbenicillin, and related antibiotics
   2935..3039    -  promoter       AmpR promoter: bla
   3141..202     +  CDS            O (fragment) (across the origin): VRPO_LAMBD - Protein inferred from homology: Swiss-Prot protein existence level 3. Necessary for the bidirectional replication of DNA. It interacts with the ori (origin of replication) region of the genome during the initiation of replication. From Escherichia phage lambda (Bacteriophage lambda).
