[The description below was written by a language model from this plasmid's Addgene catalogue record and pLannotate feature annotations shown in this document.]
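Description:
pBEST-p70b-UTR1-deGFP-6xHis-T500 is a small (about 3.2 kb) bacterial expression plasmid built on the Promega pBEST backbone and intended both for expression in Escherichia coli and for cell-free protein synthesis. It is maintained at high copy through a ColE1/pUC-type origin of replication and selected with ampicillin via the β-lactamase gene and its native bla promoter.

The payload is a simple reporter cassette. Transcription is driven by p70b, described in the record as the p70a promoter carrying a single mutation that makes it a weaker version. These promoters are used with the endogenous E. coli RNA polymerase and sigma factor 70 rather than a phage polymerase. The automated annotation does not call the promoter itself, but it places a fragment with homology to the bacteriophage lambda O protein immediately upstream of the cassette, presumably a remnant of phage-derived sequence in that region. Downstream lies UTR1, annotated as the efficient ribosome binding site from bacteriophage T7 gene 10, followed by the deGFP coding sequence (also called eGFP-Del6-229, a synthetic EGFP derivative that the annotation tool matches to an EGFP variant). The insert sits between retained NcoI and XbaI sites and carries a C-terminal 6xHis tag for detection or affinity purification. The name indicates a T500 terminator after the reporter, although it is not annotated. A short tetracycline-resistance gene fragment nearby appears to be a non-functional backbone remnant.

The plasmid serves as a reduced-strength member of a set of constructs for tuning recombinant protein output by varying transcription and translation initiation rates, with deGFP fluorescence as the readout.
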