Addgene plasmid #92222: pBEST-p70b-UTR1-deGFP-6xHis-T500
Purpose: Expression of deGFP using the p70b promoter (weak version of the p70a promoter)
Depositing lab: Lital Alfonta. Depositing organization: Ben-Gurion University. Publication: Tuning of Recombinant Protein Expression in Escherichia coli by Manipulating Transcription, Translation Initiation Rates, and Incorporation of Noncanonical Amino Acids. Schlesinger O, Chemla Y, Heltberg M, Ozer E, Marshall R, Noireaux V, Jensen MH, Alfonta L. ACS Synth Biol. 2017 Mar 9. doi: 10.1021/acssynbio.7b00019. PubMed 28230975.
Backbone
  Vector backbone: pBEST
  Backbone manufacturer: Promega
  Backbone size w/o insert (bp): 2530
  Total vector size (bp): 3232
  Vector type: Bacterial Expression, Synthetic Biology ; Cell Free Protein Synthesis (CFPS)
Growth in bacteria
  Bacterial resistance: Ampicillin, 100 μg/mL
  Growth temperature: 37°C
  Growth strain: DH5alpha
  Copy number: High Copy
Gene/Insert
  Gene/Insert name: deGFP (alt name: eGFP-Del6-229)
  Species: Synthetic
  Insert size (bp): 702
  Promoter: p70b (p70a promoter with one mutation)
  Tag / fusion protein: 6xHis (C terminal on backbone)
  Cloning method: Restriction Enzyme; 5′ cloning site NcoI (not destroyed); 3′ cloning site XbaI (not destroyed)
  Sequencing primers: 5′ GTGAAGACTATCGCACCATCAG; 3′ GATAAAGAAGACAGTCATAAGTGC
Resource information
  A portion of this plasmid was derived from a plasmid made by: Vincent Noireaux
Terms and licenses: Academic/Nonprofit Terms; Industry Terms: Not Available to Industry
Depositor comments: Additional reference: Shin, J., and Noireaux, V. (2010) Efficient cell-free expression with the endogenous E. Coli RNA polymerase and sigma factor 70. J. Biol. Eng. 4, 8.
How to cite: pBEST-p70b-UTR1-deGFP-6xHis-T500 was a gift from Lital Alfonta (Addgene plasmid # 92222 ; http://n2t.net/addgene:92222 ; RRID:Addgene_92222)
